>Addgene plasmid #224375 | PT7lacO-His6-CKM | addgene full sequence | sequence record 443391 | Addgene NGS Result
AAAGCCCGAAAGGAAGCTGAGTTGGCTGCTGCCACCGCTGAGCAATAACTAGCATAACCCCTTGGGGCCT
CTAAACGGGTCTTGAGGGGTTTTTTGCTGAAAGGAGGAACTATATCCGGATTGGCGAATGGG
[124 nt withheld, positions 133-256]
C
[91 nt withheld, positions 258-348]
A
[49 nt withheld, positions 350-398]
CCTTTGACGTTGGAGTCCACGTTCTTT
[37 nt withheld, positions 426-462]
ACCCTATCTCGGTCTATTCTTTTGATTTATAAGGGATTTTGCCGATTTCGGCCTATTGGTTAAAAAATGA
GCTGATTTAACAAAAATTTAACGCGAATTTTAACAAAATATTAACGCTTACAATTTAGGTGGCACTTTTC
GGGGAAATGTGCGCGGAACCCCTATTTGTTTATTTTTCTAAATACATTCAAATATGTATCCGCTCATGAG
ACAATAACCCTGATAAATGCTTCAATAATATTGAAAAAGGAAGAGTATGAGTATTCAACATTTCCGTGTC
GCCCTTATTCCCTTTTTTGCGGCATTTTGCCTTCCTGTTTTTGCTCACCCAGAAACGCTGGTGAAAGTAA
AAGATGCTGAAGATCAGTTGGGTGCACGAGTGGGTTACATCGAACTGGATCTCAACAGCGGTAAGATCCT
TGAGAGTTTTCGCCCCGAAGAACGTTTTCCAATGATGAGCACTTTTAAAGTTCTGCTATGTGGCGCGGTA
TTATCCCGTATTGACGCCGGGCAAGAGCAACTCGGTCGCCGCATACACTATTCTCAGAATGACTTGGTTG
AGTACTCACCAGTCACAGAAAAGCATCTTACGGATGGCATGACAGTAAGAGAATTATGCAGTGCTGCCAT
AACCATGAGTGATAACACTGCGGCCAACTTACTTCTGACAACGATCGGAGGACCGAAGGAGCTAACCGCT
TTTTTGCACAACATGGGGGATCATGTAACTCGCCTTGATCGTTGGGAACCGGAGCTGAATGAAGCCATAC
CAAACGACGAGCGTGACACCACGATGCCTGCAGCAATGGCAACAACGTTGCGCAAACTATTAACTGGCGA
ACTACTTACTCTAGCTTCCCGGCAACAATTAATAGACTGGATGGAGGCGGATAAAGTTGCAGGACCACTT
CTGCGCTCGGCCCTTCCGGCTGGCTGGTTTATTGCTGATAAATCTGGAGCCGGTGAGCGTGGGTCTCGCG
GTATCATTGCAGCACTGGGGCCAGATGGTAAGCCCTCCCGTATCGTAGTTATCTACACGACGGGGAGTCA
GGCAACTATGGATGAACGAAATAGACAGATCGCTGAGATAGGTGCCTCACTGATTAAGCATTGGTAACTG
TCAGACCAAGTTTACTCATATATACTTTAGATTGATTTAAAACTTCATTTTTAATTTAAAAGGATCTAGG
TGAAGATCCTTTTTGATAATCTCATGACCAAAATCCCTTAACGTGAGTTTTCGTTCCACTGAGCGTCAGA
CCCCGTAGAAAAGATCAAAGGATCTTCTTGAGATCCTTTTTTTCTGCGCGTAATCTGCTGCTTGCAAACA
AAAAAACCACCGCTACCAGCGGTGGTTTGTTTGCCGGATCAAGAGCTACCAACTCTTTTTCCGAAGGTAA
CTGGCTTCAGCAGAGCGCAGATACCAAATACTGTCCTTCTAGTGTAGCCGTAGTTAGGCCACCACTTCAA
GAACTCTGTAGCACCGCCTACATACCTCGCTCTGCTAATCCTGTTACCAGTGGCTGCTGCCAGTGGCGAT
AAGTCGTGTCTTACCGGGTTGGACTCAAGACGATAGTTACCGGATAAGGCGCAGCGGTCGGGCTGAACGG
GGGGTTCGTGCACACAGCCCAGCTTGGAGCGAACGACCTACACCGAACTGAGATACCTACAGCGTGAGCT
ATGAGAAAGCGCCACGCTTCCCGAAGGGAGAAAGGCGGACAGGTATCCGGTAAGCGGCAGGGTCGGAACA
GGAGAGCGCACGAGGGAGCTTCCAGGGGGAAACGCCTGGTATCTTTATAGTCCTGTCGGGTTTCGCCACC
TCTGACTTGAGCGTCGATTTTTGTGATGCTCGTCAGGGGGGCGGAGCCTATGGAAAAACGCCAGCAACGC
GGCCTTTTTACGGTTCCTGGCCTTTTGCTGGCCTTTTGCTCACATGTTCTTTCCTGCGTTATCCCCTGAT
TCTGTGGATAACCGTATTACCGCCTTTGAGTGAGCTGATACCGCTCGCCGCAGCCGAACGACCGAGCGCA
GCGAGTCAGTGAGCGAGGAAGCGGAAGAGCGCCTGATGCGGTATTTTCTCCTTACGCATCTGTGCGGTAT
TTCACACCGCAATGGTGCACTCTCAGTACAATCTGCTCTGATGCCGCATAGTTAAGCCAGTATACACTCC
GCTATCGCTACGTGACTGGGTCATGGCTGCGCCCCGACACCCGCCAACACCCGCTGACGCGCCCTGACGG
GCTTGTCTGCTCCCGGCATCCGCTTACAGACAAGCTGTGACCGTCTCCGGGAGCTGCATGTGTCAGAGGT
TTTCACCGTCATCACCGAAACGCGCGAGGCAGCTGCGGTAAAGCTCATCAGCGTGGTCGTGAAGCGATTC
ACAGATGTCTGCCTGTTCATCCGCGTCCAGCTCGTTGAGTTTCTCCAGAAGCGTTAATGTCTGGCTTCTG
ATAAAGCGGGCCATGTTAAGGGCGGTTTTTTCCTGTTTGGTCACTGATGCCTCCGTGTAAGGGGGATTTC
TGTTCATGGGGGTAATGATACCGATGAAACGAGAGAGGATGCTCACGATACGGGTTACTGATGATGAACA
TGCCCGGTTACTGGAACGTTGTGAGGGTAAACAACTGGCGGTATGGATGCGGCGGGACCAGAGAAAAATC
ACTCAGGGTCAATGCCAGCGCTTCGTTAATACAGATGTAGGTGTTCCACAGGGTAGCCAGCAGCATCCTG
CGATGCAGATCCGGAACATAATGGTGCAGGGCGCTGACTTCCGCGTTTCCAGACTTTACGAAACACGGAA
ACCGAAGACCATTCATGTTGTTGCTCAGGTCGCAGACGTTTTGCAGCAGCAGTCGCTTCACGTTCGCTCG
CGTATCGGTGATTCATTCTGCTAACCAGTAAGGCAACCCCGCCAGCCTAGCCGGGTCCTCAACGACAGGA
GCACGATCATGCGCACCCGTGGGGCCGCCATGCCGGCGATAATGGCCTGCTTCTCGCCGAAACGTTTGGT
GGCGGGACCAGTGACGAAGGCTTGAGCGAGGGCGTGCAAGATTCCGAATACCGCAAGCGACAGGCCGATC
ATCGTCGCGCTCCAGCGAAAGCGGTCCTCGCCGAAAATGACCCAGAGCGCTGCCGGCACCTGTCCTACGA
GTTGCATGATAAAGAAGACAGTCATAAGTGCGGCGACGATAGTCATGCCCCGCGCCCACCGGAAGGAGCT
GACTGGGTTGAAGGCTCTCAAGGGCATCGGTCGAGATCCCGGTGCCTAATGAGTGAGCTAACTTACATTA
ATTGCGTTGCGCTCACTGCCCGCTTTCCAGTCGGGAAACCTGTCGTGCCAGCTGCATTAATGAATCGGCC
AACGCGCGGGGAGAGGCGGTTTGCGTATTGGGCGCCAGGGTGGTTTTTCTTTTCACCAGTGAGACGGGCA
ACAGCTGATTGCCCTTCACCGCCTGGCCCTGAGAGAGTTGCAGCAAGCGGTCCACGCTGGTTTGCCCCAG
CAGGCGAAAATCCTGTTTGATGGTGGTTAACGGCGGGATATAACATGAGCTGTCTTCGGTATCGTCGTAT
CCCACTACCGAGATATCCGCACCAACGCGCAGCCCGGACTCGGTAATGGCGCGCATTGCGCCCAGCGCCA
TCTGATCGTTGGCAACCAGCATCGCAGTGGGAACGATGCCCTCATTCAGCATTTGCATGGTTTGTTGAAA
ACCGGACATGGCACTCCAGTCGCCTTCCCGTTCCGCTATCGGCTGAATTTGATTGCGAGTGAGATATTTA
TGCCAGCCAGCCAGACGCAGACGCGCCGAGACAGAACTTAATGGGCCCGCTAACAGCGCGATTTGCTGGT
GACCCAATGCGACCAGATGCTCCACGCCCAGTCGCGTACCGTCTTCATGGGAGAAAATAATACTGTTGAT
GGGTGTCTGGTCAGAGACATCAAGAAATAACGCCGGAACATTAGTGCAGGCAGCTTCCACAGCAATGGCA
TCCTGGTCATCCAGCGGATAGTTAATGATCAGCCCACTGACGCGTTGCGCGAGAAGATTGTGCACCGCCG
CTTTACAGGCTTCGACGCCGCTTCGTTCTACCATCGACACCACCACGCTGGCACCCAGTTGATCGGCGCG
AGATTTAATCGCCGCGACAATTTGCGACGGCGCGTGCAGGGCCAGACTGGAGGTGGCAACGCCAATCAGC
AACGACTGTTTGCCCGCCAGTTGTTGTGCCACGCGGTTGGGAATGTAATTCAGCTCCGCCATCGCCGCTT
CCACTTTTTCCCGCGTTTTCGCAGAAACGTGGCTGGCCTGGTTCACCACGCGGGAAACGGTCTGATAAGA
GACACCGGCATACTCTGCGACATCGTATAACGTTACTGGTTTCACATTCACCACCCTGAATTGACTCTCT
TCCGGGCGCTATCATGCCATACCGCGAAAGGTTTTGCGCCATTCGATGGTGTCCGGGATCTCGACGCTCT
CCCTTATGCGACTCCTGCATTAGGAAGCAGCCCAGTAGTAGGTTGAGGCCGTTGAGCACCGCCGCCGCAA
GGAATGGTGCATGCAAGGAGATGGCGCCCAACAGTCCCCCGGCCACGGGGCCTGCCACCATACCCACGCC
GAAACAAGCGCTCATGAGCCCGAAGTGGCGAGCCCGATCTTCCCCATCGGTGATGTCGGCGATATAGGCG
CCAGCAACCGCACCTGTGGCGCCGGTGATGCCGGCCACGATGCGTCCGGCGTAGAGGATCGAGATCTCGA
TCCCGCGAAATTAATACGACTCACTATAGGGGAATTGTGAGCGGATAACAATTCCCCTCTAGAAATAATT
TTGTTTAACTTTAAGAAGGAGATATACATATGAGAGGATCGCATCACCATCACCATCACGGATCCATGCC
GTTCAGCAGCACCCACAACAAACACAAGCTGAAGTTCTCAGCCGAGGAGGAATTCCCGGACCTCTCGAAG
CACAACAACCACATGGCCAAAGTCCTCACCCCGGAGCTCTACAAACGCCTCCGGGATAAGGAGACCCCGA
GCGGATTCACCCTCGACGACGTCATCCAAACCGGGGTCGATAACCCCGGTCACCCATTCATCATGACGGT
GGGCTGCGTGGCGGGGGACGAGGAGTCCTACGAGGTGTTCAAGGATCTCTTCGACCCCGTCATCCAGGAC
CGCCACGGGGGGTACAAACCCACCGATAAGCACCGCACCGACCTCAACCACGAGAACCTCAAGGGGGGTG
ACGACCTGGACCCCAAATACGTGCTGAGCAGCCGCGTGCGCACGGGGAGAAGCATTAAGGGGTACTCCCT
GCCCCCACACTGCAGCCGTGGGGAGCGGCGCGCCGTCGAGAAGCTGTCCGTGGAAGCCCTGAACAGCCTG
GAGGGGGAGTTCAAGGGCCGCTATTACCCTCTGAAGGCCATGACGGAGCAGGAGCAGCAGCAGCTGATCG
ACGACCACTTCCTGTTCGATAAACCCGTCTCCCCACTGCTGCTCGCATCCGGGATGGCCCGAGATTGGCC
CGACGCCAGGGGCATCTGGCACAACGACAACAAGACGTTCCTGGTGTGGGTGAATGAGGAGGACCACCTG
AGGGTCATCTCCATGGAGAAGGGAGGAAATATGAAGGAGGTCTTCCGGCGCTTCTGCGTCGGCCTCAAGA
AGATCGAGGAGATCTTCAAGAAGGCCGGGCACCCCTTCATGTGGACGGAGCACCTGGGTTACATCCTGAC
GTGCCCCTCCAATTTGGGCACGGGGCTGCGGGGGGGGGTCCACGTGAAGCTCCCCAAACTCAGCCAGCAC
CCCAAATTCGAGGAGATCCTCCATAGGCTGCGCCTGCAGAAACGGGGCACCGGCGGGGTGGATACGGCGG
CGGTGGGCGCCGTCTTTGACATCTCCAACGCCGACCGGCTGGGCTTCTCGGAGGTGGAGCAGGTGCAGAT
GGTGGTGGACGGCGTCAAGCTCATGGTGGAGATGGAGAAGAAGCTGGAGCAGAACCAGCCCATAGACGAC
ATGATCCCGGCCCAGAAGTAATGAGATCCGGCTGCTAAC
Features (pLannotate 1.2.2; 19 found; start..end, strand, type, name):
     49..96      +  terminator     T7 terminator: transcription terminator for bacteriophage T7 RNA polymerase
    133..561     +  rep_origin     f1 ori (sequence partly withheld): f1 bacteriophage origin of replication; arrow indicates direction of (+) strand synthesis
    614..718     +  promoter       AmpR promoter: bla
    719..1579    +  CDS            AmpR: β-lactamase; bla; confers resistance to ampicillin, carbenicillin, and related antibiotics
   1750..2338    +  rep_origin     ori: high-copy-number ColE1/pMB1/pBR322/pUC origin of replication
   2524..2663    -  misc_feature   bom: basis of mobility region from pBR322
   2765..2956    -  CDS            rop: Rop protein, which maintains plasmids at low copy number; rop
   2973..3353    +  CDS            YPB1_ECOLX: Protein predicted: Swiss-Prot protein existence level 4. From Escherichia coli.
   3425..3716    -  CDS            TcR (fragment): tetracycline efflux protein; tet; confers resistance to tetracycline
   3731..3752    -  protein_bind   CAP binding site: CAP binding activates transcription in the presence of cAMP. E. coli catabolite activator protein
   3765..4847    -  CDS            lacI: lac repressor; lacI; The lac repressor binds to the lac operator to inhibit transcription in E. coli. This inhibition can be relieved by adding lactose or isopropyl-β-D-thiogalactopyranoside (IPTG).
   4848..4925    -  promoter       lacI promoter: lacI
   4933..5212    -  CDS            TcR (fragment): tetracycline efflux protein; tet; confers resistance to tetracycline
   5234..5252    +  promoter       T7 promoter: promoter for bacteriophage T7 RNA polymerase
   5253..5277    +  protein_bind   lac operator: The lac repressor binds to the lac operator to inhibit transcription in E. coli. This inhibition can be relieved by adding lactose or isopropyl-β-D-thiogalactopyranoside (IPTG). lac repressor encoded by lacI
   5292..5314    +  RBS            RBS: efficient ribosome binding site from bacteriophage T7 gene 10 (Olins and Rangwala, 1989)
   5334..5351    +  CDS            7xHis (fragment): 6xHis affinity tag
   5358..6500    +  CDS            CKM: KCRM_CHICK - Experimental evidence at transcript level: Swiss-Prot protein existence level 2. Reversibly catalyzes the transfer of phosphate between ATP and various phosphogens (e.g. creatine phosphate). Creatine kinase isoenzymes play a central role in energy transduction in tissues with large, fluctuating energy demands, such as skeletal muscle, heart, brain and spermatozoa. From Gallus gallus (Chicken).
   6513..41      +  CDS            SET1 (fragment) (across the origin): solubility-enhancement tag derived from T7 phage gene 10B
