[The description below was written by a language model from this plasmid's Addgene catalogue record and pLannotate feature annotations shown in this document.]
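Description:
PT7lacO-His6-CKM is a bacterial expression plasmid built on the pET21a backbone for producing chicken (Gallus gallus) muscle-type creatine kinase (CKM, also listed as CK) with an N-terminal His6 tag for affinity purification. The sequenced record is 6,521 nt. It is maintained in E. coli through a ColE1/pMB1-type origin and selected with ampicillin via the β-lactamase gene and its own promoter. The catalogue lists it as high copy, although the feature table also annotates the pBR322-derived rop gene and bom region, which are typical of pET vectors and normally moderate copy number. An f1 phage origin and short remnants of the tetracycline resistance gene flanking the lacI cassette are also carried over from the backbone.

The expression cassette consists of a T7 promoter immediately followed by a lac operator, the strong ribosome binding site from T7 gene 10, the His6 tag, the CKM coding sequence and, downstream, the T7 terminator. Transcription therefore depends on T7 RNA polymerase supplied by the host, and the plasmid-borne lacI gene provides lac repressor that binds the operator to hold expression off until lactose or IPTG is added. A short fragment annotated as a T7 gene 10B-derived solubility tag lies just after the CKM reading frame; it is probably residual vector sequence rather than a deliberate fusion. The depositor notes that the plasmid is more genetically stable in LacIq strains with glucose in the medium, which suggests that leaky expression is a burden. Creatine kinase transfers phosphate between creatine phosphate and ATP, and the associated publication concerns protein production in the one-pot PURE cell-free system. The purified enzyme is therefore plausibly intended for energy regeneration there, though the record states only that the plasmid is for His-tagged purification of CKM.
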