Addgene plasmid #224375: PT7lacO-His6-CKM
Purpose: Express CKM protein for his-tagged purification
Depositing lab: Richard Murray. Depositing organization: California Institute of Technology. Publication: Optimizing Protein Production in the One-Pot PURE System: Insights into Reaction Composition and Expression Efficiency. Zhang Y, Deveikis M, Qiu Y, Bjorn L, Martinez ZA, Chou TF, Freemont PS, Murray RM. ACS Synth Biol. 2025 May 16;14(5):1496-1508. doi: 10.1021/acssynbio.4c00779. Epub 2025 Apr 10. PubMed 40209036.
Backbone
  Vector backbone: pET21a
  Vector type: Bacterial Expression
Growth in bacteria
  Bacterial resistance: Ampicillin, 100 μg/mL
  Growth temperature: 37°C
  Growth strain: DH5alpha
  Copy number: High Copy
Gene/Insert
  Gene/Insert name: CKM (alt name: CK)
  Species: G. gallus (chicken)
  Entrez Gene: LOC107051134
  Tag / fusion protein: His6 (N terminal on insert)
  Cloning method: Gibson Cloning
Terms and licenses: Academic/Nonprofit Terms; Industry Terms: Not Available to Industry
Depositor comments: It is best to grow cells in strains with LacIq and in media supplemented 1% glucose for genetic stability. Please visit https://doi.org/10.1101/2024.06.19.599772 for bioRxiv preprint.
How to cite: PT7lacO-His6-CKM was a gift from Richard Murray (Addgene plasmid # 224375 ; http://n2t.net/addgene:224375 ; RRID:Addgene_224375)
